>Addgene plasmid #229912 | AiP13554 - pAAV-AiE0017h_3xC2-minBG-SYFP2-WPRE3-BGHpA (Alias: CN3554) | addgene full sequence | sequence record 460624 | Addgene NGS Result
CCTGCAGGCAGCTGCGCGCTCGCTCGCTCACTGAGGCCGCCCGGGCGTCGGGCGACCTTTGGTCGCCCGG
CCTCAGTGAGCGAGCGAGCGCGCAGAGAGGGAGTGGCCAACTCCATCACTAGGGGTTCCTGCGGCCGCAC
GCGTAGCAGGCGCCCCTCCTCCCCACCTCGCTAAACAATCATTGCACAAAATATGCAAATGGTATAATTA
CTGTTATTTGTTTTGCTGATATAAGTGTTTGAAATGCAAATGTCAAGTTTGGGCGCCTTCATTTTTCCAA
CCCTCTCACCCGGACATTTGCAAAGCAGGCGCCCCTCCTCCCCACCTCGCTAAACAATCATTGCACAAAA
TATGCAAATGGTATAATTACTGTTATTTGTTTTGCTGATATAAGTGTTTGAAATGCAAATGTCAAGTTTG
GGCGCCTTCATTTTTCCAACCCTCTCACCCGGACATTTGCAAAGCAGGCGCCCCTCCTCCCCACCTCGCT
AAACAATCATTGCACAAAATATGCAAATGGTATAATTACTGTTATTTGTTTTGCTGATATAAGTGTTTGA
AATGCAAATGTCAAGTTTGGGCGCCTTCATTTTTCCAACCCTCTCACCCGGACATTTGCAAGAGCTCGGG
CTGGGCATAAAAGTCAGGGCAGAGCCATCTATTGCTTACATTTGCTTCTGGGATCCAGATCTTTCGAAGC
TAGCGCTACCGGTCGCCACCATGGTGAGCAAGGGCGAGGAGCTGTTCACCGGGGTGGTGCCCATCCTGGT
CGAGCTGGACGGCGACGTAAACGGCCACAAGTTCAGCGTGTCCGGCGAGGGCGAGGGCGATGCCACCTAC
GGCAAGCTGACCCTGAAGCTGATCTGCACCACCGGCAAGCTGCCCGTGCCCTGGCCCACCCTCGTGACCA
CCCTGGGCTACGGCGTGCAGTGCTTCGCCCGCTACCCCGACCACATGAAGCAGCACGACTTCTTCAAGTC
CGCCATGCCCGAAGGCTACGTCCAGGAGCGCACCATCTTCTTCAAGGACGACGGCAACTACAAGACCCGC
GCCGAGGTGAAGTTCGAGGGCGACACCCTGGTGAACCGCATCGAGCTGAAGGGCATCGACTTCAAGGAGG
ACGGCAACATCCTGGGGCACAAGCTGGAGTACAACTACAACAGCCACAACGTCTATATCACCGCCGACAA
GCAGAAGAACGGCATCAAGGCCAACTTCAAGATCCGCCACAACATCGAGGACGGCGGCGTGCAGCTCGCC
GACCACTACCAGCAGAACACCCCCATCGGCGACGGCCCCGTGCTGCTGCCCGACAACCACTACCTGAGCT
ACCAGTCCAAGCTGAGCAAAGACCCCAACGAGAAGCGCGATCACATGGTCCTGCTGGAGTTCGTGACCGC
CGCCGGGATCACTCTCGGCATGGACGAGCTGTACAAGTAAGTCGACGGCGCGCCGCGGCCGCGAATTCGA
TATCATAATCAACCTCTGGATTACAAAATTTGTGAAAGATTGACTGGTATTCTTAACTATGTTGCTCCTT
TTACGCTATGTGGATACGCTGCTTTAATGCCTTTGTATCATGCTATTGCTTCCCGTATGGCTTTCATTTT
CTCCTCCTTGTATAAATCCTGGTTAGTTCTTGCCACGGCGGAACTCATCGCCGCCTGCCTTGCCCGCTGC
TGGACAGGGGCTCGGCTGTTGGGCACTGACAATTCCGTGGCTCGAGAGATCTTCGACTGTGCCTTCTAGT
TGCCAGCCATCTGTTGTTTGCCCCTCCCCCGTGCCTTCCTTGACCCTGGAAGGTGCCACTCCCACTGTCC
TTTCCTAATAAAATGAGGAAATTGCATCGCATTGTCTGAGTAGGTGTCATTCTATTCTGGGGGGTGGGGT
GGGGCAGGACAGCAAGGGGGAGGATTGGGAAGACAATAGCAGGCATGAGATCTCACGTGCGGACCGAGCG
GCCGCAGGAACCCCTAGTGATGGAGTTGGCCACTCCCTCTCTGCGCGCTCGCTCGCTCACTGAGGCCGGG
CGACCAAAGGTCGCCCGACGCCCGGGCTTTGCCCGGGCGGCCTCAGTGAGCGAGCGAGCGCGCAGCTGCC
TGCAGGGGCGCCTGATGCGGTATTTTCTCCTTACGCATCTGTGCGGTATTTCACACCGCATA
[95 nt withheld, positions 2163-2257]
T
[46 nt withheld, positions 2259-2304]
C
[141 nt withheld, positions 2306-2446]
CCTTTGACGTTGGAGTCCACGTTCTTT
[37 nt withheld, positions 2474-2510]
ACTCTATCTCGGGCTATTCTTTTGATTTATAAGGGATTTTGCCGATTTCGGTCTATTGGTTAAAAAATGA
GCTGATTTAACAAAAATTTAACGCGAATTTTAACAAAATATTAACGTTTACAATTTTATGGTGCACTCTC
AGTACAATCTGCTCTGATGCCGCATAGTTAAGCCAGCCCCGACACCCGCCAACACCCGCTGACGCGCCCT
GACGGGCTTGTCTGCTCCCGGCATCCGCTTACAGACAAGCTGTGACCGTCTCCGGGAGCTGCATGTGTCA
GAGGTTTTCACCGTCATCACCGAAACGCGCGAGACGAAAGGGCCTCGTGATACGCCTATTTTTATAGGTT
AATGTCATGATAATAATGGTTTCTTAGACGTCAGGTGGCACTTTTCGGGGAAATGTGCGCGGAACCCCTA
TTTGTTTATTTTTCTAAATACATTCAAATATGTATCCGCTCATGAGACAATAACCCTGATAAATGCTTCA
ATAATATTGAAAAAGGAAGAGTATGAGTATTCAACATTTCCGTGTCGCCCTTATTCCCTTTTTTGCGGCA
TTTTGCCTTCCTGTTTTTGCTCACCCAGAAACGCTGGTGAAAGTAAAAGATGCTGAAGATCAGTTGGGTG
CACGAGTGGGTTACATCGAACTGGATCTCAACAGCGGTAAGATCCTTGAGAGTTTTCGCCCCGAAGAACG
TTTTCCAATGATGAGCACTTTTAAAGTTCTGCTATGTGGCGCGGTATTATCCCGTATTGACGCCGGGCAA
GAGCAACTCGGTCGCCGCATACACTATTCTCAGAATGACTTGGTTGAGTACTCACCAGTCACAGAAAAGC
ATCTTACGGATGGCATGACAGTAAGAGAATTATGCAGTGCTGCCATAACCATGAGTGATAACACTGCGGC
CAACTTACTTCTGACAACGATCGGAGGACCGAAGGAGCTAACCGCTTTTTTGCACAACATGGGGGATCAT
GTAACTCGCCTTGATCGTTGGGAACCGGAGCTGAATGAAGCCATACCAAACGACGAGCGTGACACCACGA
TGCCTGTAGCAATGGCAACAACGTTGCGCAAACTATTAACTGGCGAACTACTTACTCTAGCTTCCCGGCA
ACAATTAATAGACTGGATGGAGGCGGATAAAGTTGCAGGACCACTTCTGCGCTCGGCCCTTCCGGCTGGC
TGGTTTATTGCTGATAAATCTGGAGCCGGTGAGCGTGGGTCTCGCGGTATCATTGCAGCACTGGGGCCAG
ATGGTAAGCCCTCCCGTATCGTAGTTATCTACACGACGGGGAGTCAGGCAACTATGGATGAACGAAATAG
ACAGATCGCTGAGATAGGTGCCTCACTGATTAAGCATTGGTAACTGTCAGACCAAGTTTACTCATATATA
CTTTAGATTGATTTAAAACTTCATTTTTAATTTAAAAGGATCTAGGTGAAGATCCTTTTTGATAATCTCA
TGACCAAAATCCCTTAACGTGAGTTTTCGTTCCACTGAGCGTCAGACCCCGTAGAAAAGATCAAAGGATC
TTCTTGAGATCCTTTTTTTCTGCGCGTAATCTGCTGCTTGCAAACAAAAAAACCACCGCTACCAGCGGTG
GTTTGTTTGCCGGATCAAGAGCTACCAACTCTTTTTCCGAAGGTAACTGGCTTCAGCAGAGCGCAGATAC
CAAATACTGTTCTTCTAGTGTAGCCGTAGTTAGGCCACCACTTCAAGAACTCTGTAGCACCGCCTACATA
CCTCGCTCTGCTAATCCTGTTACCAGTGGCTGCTGCCAGTGGCGATAAGTCGTGTCTTACCGGGTTGGAC
TCAAGACGATAGTTACCGGATAAGGCGCAGCGGTCGGGCTGAACGGGGGGTTCGTGCACACAGCCCAGCT
TGGAGCGAACGACCTACACCGAACTGAGATACCTACAGCGTGAGCTATGAGAAAGCGCCACGCTTCCCGA
AGGGAGAAAGGCGGACAGGTATCCGGTAAGCGGCAGGGTCGGAACAGGAGAGCGCACGAGGGAGCTTCCA
GGGGGAAACGCCTGGTATCTTTATAGTCCTGTCGGGTTTCGCCACCTCTGACTTGAGCGTCGATTTTTGT
GATGCTCGTCAGGGGGGCGGAGCCTATGGAAAAACGCCAGCAACGCGGCCTTTTTACGGTTCCTGGCCTT
TTGCTGGCCTTTTGCTCACATGT
Features (pLannotate 1.2.2; 14 found; start..end, strand, type, name):
     12..39      +  repeat_region  AAV2 ITR (fragment): inverted terminal repeat of adeno-associated virus serotype 2 inverted
     68..95      +  repeat_region  AAV2 ITR (fragment): inverted terminal repeat of adeno-associated virus serotype 2 inverted
    721..1437    +  CDS            SYFP2: SYFP2 is a basic (constitutively fluorescent) yellow fluorescent protein published in 2006, derived from Aequorea victoria. It is reported to be a very rapidly-maturing monomer with moderate acid sensitivity.
   1477..1634    +  misc_feature   WPRE (fragment): woodchuck hepatitis virus posttranscriptional regulatory element
   1640..1720    +  misc_feature   WPRE (fragment): woodchuck hepatitis virus posttranscriptional regulatory element
   1737..1848    +  polyA_signal   bGH poly(A) signal: bovine growth hormone polyadenylation signal
   1966..2106    +  repeat_region  AAV2 ITR: inverted terminal repeat of adeno-associated virus serotype 2 inverted
   2111..2162    -  misc_feature   bom (fragment): basis of mobility region from pBR322
   2181..2636    +  rep_origin     f1 ori (sequence partly withheld): f1 bacteriophage origin of replication; arrow indicates direction of (+) strand synthesis
   2637..2686    -  misc_feature   bom (fragment): basis of mobility region from pBR322
   2788..2823    -  CDS            rop (fragment): Rop protein, which maintains plasmids at low copy number; rop
   2918..3022    +  promoter       AmpR promoter: bla
   3023..3883    +  CDS            AmpR: β-lactamase; bla; confers resistance to ampicillin, carbenicillin, and related antibiotics
   4054..4642    +  rep_origin     ori: high-copy-number ColE1/pMB1/pBR322/pUC origin of replication
