[The description below was written by a language model from this plasmid's Addgene catalogue record and pLannotate feature annotations shown in this document.]
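Description:
AiP13554 - pAAV-AiE0017h_3xC2-minBG-SYFP2-WPRE3-BGHpA (alias CN3554) is a 4,703 nt recombinant AAV transfer plasmid from a collection of enhancer AAVs built for genetic access to cortical cell types. It is maintained in bacteria through a high-copy ColE1/pUC-type origin and selected with ampicillin via the bla gene and its own promoter. The backbone also carries an f1 phage origin and small remnants of the pBR322 bom and rop regions. The expression cassette sits between AAV2 inverted terminal repeats, which are the cis elements needed for replication and packaging of the genome into AAV capsids. The right ITR is annotated in full, while the left one is detected only as two short fragments. That may simply reflect how poorly these repeats sequence and annotate.

The payload is SYFP2, a fast-maturing monomeric yellow fluorescent protein derived from Aequorea victoria. According to the construct name, it is driven by the AiE0017h_3xC2 enhancer placed upstream of a minimal beta-globin promoter (minBG). Neither element is annotated in the feature table, but they presumably occupy the unannotated stretch between the left ITR and the SYFP2 coding sequence. The "3xC2" label suggests a triplicated core segment of the enhancer, although the record does not define it. In this design the minimal promoter is expected to give little expression by itself, so the enhancer sets the cell-type specificity. Downstream, two WPRE fragments correspond to the shortened WPRE3 element, which boosts transcript stability and expression, and a bovine growth hormone polyadenylation signal follows. The stated purpose is to drive AAV-mediated transgene expression in specific brain cell types, with SYFP2 fluorescence marking the cells. The record does not say which cell types are targeted.
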