Addgene plasmid #229912: AiP13554 - pAAV-AiE0017h_3xC2-minBG-SYFP2-WPRE3-BGHpA (Alias: CN3554)
Purpose: AiE0017h_3xC2 is an enhancer sequence, designed to drive AAV-mediated transgene expression in specific brain cell types
Depositing lab: Allen Institute for Brain Science & Jonathan Ting. Depositing organization: Allen Institute. Publication: A suite of enhancer AAVs and transgenic mouse lines for genetic access to cortical cell types. Ben-Simon Y, Hooper M, Narayan S, Daigle TL, Dwivedi D, Way SW, Oster A, Stafford DA, Mich JK, Taormina MJ, Martinez RA, Opitz-Araya X, Roth JR, Alexander JR, Allen S, Amster A, Arbuckle J, Ayala A, Baker PM, Bakken TE, Barcelli T, Barta S, Bendrick J, Bertagnolli D, Bielstein C, Bishwakarma P, Bowlus J, Boyer G, Brouner K, Casian B, Casper T, Chakka AB, Chakrabarty R, Chance RK, Chavan S, Clark M, Colbert K, Collman F, Daniel S, Departee M, DiValentin P, Donadio N, Dotson N, Egdorf T, Fliss T, Gabitto M, Garcia J, Gary A, Gasperini M, Gloe J, Goldy J, Gore BB, Graybuck L, Greisman N, Haeseleer F, Halterman C, Haradon Z, Hastings SD, Helback O, Ho W, Hockemeyer D, Huang C, Huff S, Hunker A, Johansen N, Jones D, Juneau Z, Kalmbach B, Kannan M, Khem S, Kussick E, Kutsal R, Larsen R, Lee C, Lee AY, Leibly M, Lenz GH, Li S, Liang E, Lusk N, Madigan Z, Malloy J, Malone J, McCue R, Melchor J, Mollenkopf T, Moosman S, Morin E, Newman D, Ng L, Ngo K, Omstead V, Otto S, Oyama A, Pena N, Pham T, Phillips E, Pom CA, Potekhina L, Ransford S, Ray PL, Rette D, Reynoldson C, Rimorin C, Rocha D, Ruiz A, Sanchez REA, Sawyer L, Sedeno-Cortes A, Sevigny JP, Shapovalova N, Shepard N, Shulga L, Sigler AR, Siverts L, Soliman S, Somasundaram S, Staats B, Stewart K, Szelenyi E, Tieu M, Trader C, Tran A, van Velthoven CTJ, Walker M, Wang Y, Weed N, Wirthlin M, Wood T, Wynalda B, Yao Z, Zhou T, Ariza J, Dee N, Reding M, Ronellenfitch K, Mufti S, Sunkin SM, Smith KA, Esposito L, Waters J, Thyagarajan B, Yao S, Lein ES, Zeng H, Levi BP, Ngai J, Ting JT, Tasic B. Cell. 2025 May 16:S0092-8674(25)00513-6. doi: 10.1016/j.cell.2025.05.002. PubMed 40403729.
Backbone
  Vector backbone: rAAV
  Vector type: AAV
Growth in bacteria
  Bacterial resistance: Ampicillin, 100 μg/mL
  Growth temperature: 30°C
  Growth strain: NEB Stable
  Copy number: High Copy
Gene/Insert
  Gene/Insert name: SYFP2
  Species: Synthetic
  Cloning method: Restriction Enzyme; 5′ cloning site Unknown (unknown if destroyed); 3′ cloning site Unknown (unknown if destroyed)
Terms and licenses: Academic/Nonprofit Terms; Industry Terms: Not Available to Industry
Depositor comments: Allen Institute plasmid alias: CN3554
How to cite: AiP13554 - pAAV-AiE0017h_3xC2-minBG-SYFP2-WPRE3-BGHpA (Alias: CN3554) was a gift from Allen Institute for Brain Science & Jonathan Ting (Addgene plasmid # 229912 ; http://n2t.net/addgene:229912 ; RRID:Addgene_229912)
